>Addgene plasmid #27379 | pEGFP-mCep290 | addgene full sequence | sequence record 322023 | Addgene NGS Result
TTGAGATCCTTTTTTTCTGCGCGTAATCTGCTGCTTGCAAACAAAAAAACCACCGCTACCAGCGGTGGTT
TGTTTGCCGGATCAAGAGCTACCAACTCTTTTTCCGAAGGTAACTGGCTTCAGCAGAGCGCAGATACCAA
ATACTGTTCTTCTAGTGTAGCCGTAGTTAGGCCACCACTTCAAGAACTCTGTAGCACCGCCTACATACCT
CGCTCTGCTAATCCTGTTACCAGTGGCTGCTGCCAGTGGCGATAAGTCGTGTCTTACCGGGTTGGACTCA
AGACGATAGTTACCGGATAAGGCGCAGCGGTCGGGCTGAACGGGGGGTTCGTGCACACAGCCCAGCTTGG
AGCGAACGACCTACACCGAACTGAGATACCTACAGCGTGAGCTATGAGAAAGCGCCACGCTTCCCGAAGG
GAGAAAGGCGGACAGGTATCCGGTAAGCGGCAGGGTCGGAACAGGAGAGCGCACGAGGGAGCTTCCAGGG
GGAAACGCCTGGTATCTTTATAGTCCTGTCGGGTTTCGCCACCTCTGACTTGAGCGTCGATTTTTGTGAT
GCTCGTCAGGGGGGCGGAGCCTATGGAAAAACGCCAGCAACGCGGCCTTTTTACGGTTCCTGGCCTTTTG
CTGGCCTTTTGCTCACATGTTCTTTCCTGCGTTATCCCCTGATTCTGTGGATAACCGTATTACCGCCATG
CATTAGTTATTAATAGTAATCAATTACGGGGTCATTAGTTCATAGCCCATATATGGAGTTCCGCGTTACA
TAACTTACGGTAAATGGCCCGCCTGGCTGACCGCCCAACGACCCCCGCCCATTGACGTCAATAATGACGT
ATGTTCCCATAGTAACGCCAATAGGGACTTTCCATTGACGTCAATGGGTGGAGTATTTACGGTAAACTGC
CCACTTGGCAGTACATCAAGTGTATCATATGCCAAGTACGCCCCCTATTGACGTCAATGACGGTAAATGG
CCCGCCTGGCATTATGCCCAGTACATGACCTTATGGGACTTTCCTACTTGGCAGTACATCTACGTATTAG
TCATCGCTATTACCATGGTGATGCGGTTTTGGCAGTACATCAATGGGCGTGGATAGCGGTTTGACTCACG
GGGATTTCCAAGTCTCCACCCCATTGACGTCAATGGGAGTTTGTTTTGGCACCAAAATCAACGGGACTTT
CCAAAATGTCGTAACAACTCCGCCCCATTGACGCAAATGGGCGGTAGGCGTGTACGGTGGGAGGTCTATA
TAAGCAGAGCTGGTTTAGTGAACCGTCAGATCCGCTAGCGCTACCGGTCGCCACCATGGTGAGCAAGGGC
GAGGAGCTGTTCACCGGGGTGGTGCCCATCCTGGTCGAGCTGGACGGCGACGTAAACGGCCACAAGTTCA
GCGTGTCCGGCGAGGGCGAGGGCGATGCCACCTACGGCAAGCTGACCCTGAAGTTCATCTGCACCACCGG
CAAGCTGCCCGTGCCCTGGCCCACCCTCGTGACCACCCTGACCTACGGCGTGCAGTGCTTCAGCCGCTAC
CCCGACCACATGAAGCAGCACGACTTCTTCAAGTCCGCCATGCCCGAAGGCTACGTCCAGGAGCGCACCA
TCTTCTTCAAGGACGACGGCAACTACAAGACCCGCGCCGAGGTGAAGTTCGAGGGCGACACCCTGGTGAA
CCGCATCGAGCTGAAGGGCATCGACTTCAAGGAGGACGGCAACATCCTGGGGCACAAGCTGGAGTACAAC
TACAACAGCCACAACGTCTATATCATGGCCGACAAGCAGAAGAACGGCATCAAGGTGAACTTCAAGATCC
GCCACAACATCGAGGACGGCAGCGTGCAGCTCGCCGACCACTACCAGCAGAACACCCCCATCGGCGACGG
CCCCGTGCTGCTGCCCGACAACCACTACCTGAGCACCCAGTCCGCCCTGAGCAAAGACCCCAACGAGAAG
CGCGATCACATGGTCCTGCTGGAGTTCGTGACCGCCGCCGGGATCACTCTCGGCATGGACGAGCTGTACA
AGTACTCAGATCTCGAGCGGCCGCCAGTGGGATGGATATCTGCAGAATTCGCCCTTATGCCACCTAATAT
AAAGTGGAAAGAATTAATCAAAGTTGATCCAGATGACCTGCCACGGCAAGAAGAGTTAGCAGATAAATTA
TTGATATCTTTATCCAAGGTGGAAGTAAATGAACTAAAAAATGAAGACCAAGAAAACATGATACATCTAT
TCAGAATTACCCAGTCTCTAATGAAGATGAAAGCCCAGGAAGTAGAGCTCGCTTTGGAAGAAGTTGAAAA
GGCTGGAGAAGAACAAGCAAAATTTGAAAATCAATTAAAGACAAAAGTAATGAAACTGGAAAATGAACTG
GAGATGGCTCAGCAGTCTGCAGGGGGACGTGACACTCGGTTTTTACGTGACGAAATTCGCCAACTTGAGA
AGCAGCTGGAACAAAAAGATAGAGAATTAGAGGATATGGAAAAAGAATTGGATAAAGAAAAGAAGGTTAA
TGAACAATTGGCTCTTCGAAATGAGGAGGCAGAAAATGAAAACAGCAAATTAAGAAGAGAGAATGAGCAG
CTTCGGCAGGACATTATTGACTACCAGAAACAAATAGATTCACAGAAAGAATCACTTCTGTCAAGGAGAG
GAGAAGACAGTGACTACCGATCACAGTTGTCTAAAAAGAACTATGAACTTGTTCAATATCTGGACGAAAT
ACAGACCTTAACAGAAGCTAATGAGAAGATTGAAGTTCAGAACCAAGAAATGAGGAAAAACCTGGAAGAG
TCTGTGCAGGAGATGGAGAAGATGACTGATGAGTACAACAGGATGAAAGCGCTTGTGCATCAGTCGGATG
CTGTCATGGACCAGATCAAGAAGGAGAATGAGCACTATCGCCTGCAAGTTCGAGAGCTCACGGATCTTCT
GAAGGCGAAGGATGAAGAGGACGATCCAGTCATGATGGCTGTTAACGCAAAAGTGGAAGAGTGGAAGTTA
ATTTTGTCTTCTAAAGATGATGAAATCATTGAATATCAGCAAATGCTACAGAGTCTGAGAGGGAAACTTA
AAAATGCCCAACTTGATGCAGACAAAAGTAACATCATGGCTCTGAAACAGGGTATCCAGGAGCGAGACAG
TCAAATTAAGATGCTTACTGAGCAAGTAGAACAGTATACGAAAGAAATGGAAAAAAATACGTTTATTATT
GAAGATTTGAAAAATGAACTCCAAAAAGACAAAGGTACTTCAAACTTTTATCAGCAGACTCATTATATGA
AAATTCACTCAAAAGTACAAATTTTAGAAGAGAAAACAAAAGAGGCCGAGAGAATAGCTGAGCTGGCTGA
GGCTGATGCCAGGGAGAAGGACAAAGAATTGGTTGAGGCTCTGAAGAGATTAAAAGATTATGAATCTGGA
GTATATGGCTTAGAAGATGCTGTTATCGAAATAAAGAATTGTAAAGCCCAAATTAAAATAAGAGATGGAG
AGATGGAAGTGTTGACCAAGGAGATCAATAAGCTTGAGATGAAGATCAATGACATCCTTGATGAAAACGA
AGCCCTTAGAGAGCGGGCTGGCCTTGAACCCAAGACAATGATTGATTTGACTGAATTTAGAAACAGCAAA
CGGTTAAAGCAGCAACAGTACAGAGCTGAGAACCAGGTTCTTTTGAAAGAGATCGAAAGTCTAGAGGAGG
AGCGTCTTGACTTGAAAAGAAAGATTCGTCAAATGGCTCAAGAAAGAGGCAAAAGGAACGCAGCCTCAGG
ATTAACCATTGACGACTTGAACTTATCTGAAACCTTTTCTCATGAAAATAAAATAGAAGGAAGAAAACTA
AATTTTATGAGCCTCAATAATATGAATGAAACACAATCAAAGAATGAGTTTCTTTCAAGAGAATTGGCTG
AAAAGGAAAAAGATTTAGAAAGAAGTAGGACAGTAATTGCTAAATTCCAGAGTAAACTAAAAGAATTAGT
CGAAGAAAATAAGCAACTTGAAGAAGGTATGAAAGAAATTTTGCAAGCTATTAAGGACATGCCGAAGGAT
TCTGATGTGAAAGGAGGTGAAACATCTTTAATCATCCCGAGTCTTGAAAGACTGGTTAACGCTATGGAAT
CAAAGAATGCAGAAGGAATCTTCGATGCCAGCTTGCATCTAAAAGCCCAAGTTGACCAACTTACAGGAAG
GAATGAAGAATTAAGGCAAGAACTCAGGCAATCTCGGAAAGAGGCTGTAAATTATTCACAGCAGTTGGTA
AAAGCAAACTTAAAGATTGACCACCTTGAGAAGGAAACTGACCTTCTACGTCAGTCTGCAGGCTCCAATG
TAGTATACAAAGGCATAGACTTACCCGATGGGATAGCACCATCCAGTGCCTATATCATCAATTCTCAGAA
TGAATACTTAATACATCTTTTGCAGGAACTAGACAATAAAGAAAAGAAATTAAAACATTTAGAAGATTCC
CTTGAAGATTATAACAGAAAGTTTGCAGTGATTCGTCATCAACAAAGTTTATTATATAAAGAATACCTAA
GTGAAAAGGATATTTGGAAAACAGACTCTGAGATGATAAGAGAGGAGAAGAGAAAACTGGAAGATCAAGC
TGAGCAGGATGCTGTGAAAGTAAAAGAGTACAACAATTTGCTCAGTGCTCTTCAGATGGATTCGAACGAG
ATGAAGAAAATGCTCTCAGAAAACAGTAGGAAAATCACCGTTCTGCAAGTGAACGAGAAGTCCCTCATCC
GGCAGTACACCACCTTAGTGGAGATGGAGCGGCACCTGAGAAAGGAAAACGGGAAACACAGGAATGACGT
CATAGCCATGGAGGCCGAAGTCACTGAAAAACTTGGAAGTTTGCAAAGATTCAAGGAAATGGCCATCTTC
AAGATTGCAGCTCTTCAGAAGGTTATAGATAATAGTGTTTCTTTGTCTGAATTAGAACTAGCCAATAAAC
AGTACAATGAGCTGACTACTAAGTACAGGGACATCTTGCAGAAAGATAATATGCTTGTTCAAAGAACAAG
TAACTTAGAACACCTGGAGTGTGAGAATGCATCGCTAAAAGAACAGATGGAGGCTATCAGTAAAGAGCTG
GAGATTACAAAGGAAAAACTCCATACCATTGAACAGGCCTGGGAACAAGAAACGAAGTTAGGAAATGACT
CAAACATGGATAAGGCTAAGAAATCAATGACAAACAGTGACATTGTTTCTATTTCAAAGAAAATCACTGT
GTTGGAGATGAAGGAATTAAATGAAAGGCAGAGGGCTGAACACTGTCAGAAAATGTATGAGCACTTAAGG
ACTTCATTAAAGCAAATGGAAGAACGTAATTTTGAATTGGAAACCAAGTTCACTGAGCTTACTAAAATCA
ACCTGGATGCACAAAAGGTGGAGCAGATGTTGAGAGACGAATTAGCTGATAGTGTGACCAAGGCAGTAAG
TGATGCTGACCGACAGCGGATTCTAGAACTAGAGAAGAGTGAAGTGGAGCTCAAAGTTGAAGTGTCCAAG
CTGAGAGAGATTTCAGATATTGCCAAAAGACAAGTTGATTTTTTGAATTCGCAACAACAGTCCAGGGAAA
AGGAAGTGGAATCCCTCAGAACGCAGCTGCTGGACTTCCAGGCACAATCTGACGAAAAGGCTCTAATTGC
CAAATTGCACCAACATGTTGTCTCTCTTCAAATTAGTGAGGCCACTGCCCTCGGTAAGTTAGAGTCAGTT
ACGTCCAAACTCCAGAAGATGGAAGCCTACAATTTGCGCTTAGAACAGAAACTGGATGAAAAAGAGCAGG
CGCTCTACTATGCTCGTTTGGAAGGTAGAAACAGAGCAAAACACCTGCGCCAAACCATTCAGTCGCTTCG
AAGACAGTTCAGTGGAGCTCTACCCTTAGCACAGCAGGAAAAGTTCTCCAAAACGATGATTCAGTTGCAA
AATGACAAACTTAAGATAATGCAAGAAATGAAGAATTCGCAACAGGAACACAGAAATATGGAAAACAAAA
CACTGGAGTTGGAATTAAAATTAAAAGGCTTAGAAGAATTGATCAGTACTTTAAAGGATGCCAGGGGAGC
CCAGAAGGTAATCAATTGGCATGTGAAAATAGAAGAACTTCGCCTCCAAGAACTTAAGCTAAATAGAGAA
CTAGTCAAGGGTAAAGAAGAAATCAAATATTTGAATAATATCATCTCTGAATATGAGCATACAATCAACA
GTCTAGAGGAAGAAATTGTTCAGCAAAGCAAGTTCCATGAAGAAAGACAGATGGCTTGGGATCAAAGAGA
AGTTGAGCTGGAACGCCAGTTAGACATTTTTGATCATCAGCAAAATGAAATACTCAGTGCAGCACAAAAG
TTTGAAGACTCTACAGGATCAATGCCAGACCCCAGCTTGCCTCTTCCAAACCAACTTGAAATTGCTCTAA
GAAAAATTAAGGAGAATATTCAAGTAATTCTTAAAACACAAGCAACTTGCAAGTCACTAGAAGAGAAACT
AAAAGAAAAAGAATCTGCTTTACGGTTGGCAGAGCAAAATATTCTGTCAAGAGACAAAGTAATCAATGAA
CTGAGGCTTCGATTGCCTGCCACGGCTGATCGAGAAAAACTTATAGCTGAGCTAGAAAGAAAAGAGCTGG
AGCCGAAATCTCATCACACAATGAAAATTGCCCACCAAACTATTGCCAACATGCAGGCAAGGTTAAATCA
CAAGGAAGAAGTATTGAAGAAATACCAGCACCTTCTGGAGAAGGCCAGAGAGGAGCAAAGAGAAATTGTT
AAGAAGCATGAGGAAGACCTTCATGTTCTTCATCACAAATTAGAACAACAGGCCGATAATTCACTCAATA
AATTCAGACAGACAGCTCAGGATTTACTTAAGCAGTCTCCTGCTCCAGTTCCCACCAACAAACATTTCAT
TCGTCTGGCCGAGATGGAGCAGACAGTAGCAGAACAAGATGACTCTCTGTCCTCACTTTTGACCAAACTA
AAGAAAGTATCAAAAGATTTGGAAAAACAAAAAGAAATCACTGAGTTAAAAGTCAGAGAGTTTGAAAATA
CCAAACTACGGCTCCAAGAAACTCATGCCAGTGAGGTAAAGAAAGTGAAAGCAGAGGTAGAGGACTTAAG
GCATGCTCTAGCCCAAGCACACAAGGACTCCCAGAGTTTAAAGTCTGAACTCCAGGCTCAGAAAGAAGCA
AACTCCAGAGCTCCAACAACCACAATGAGGAATCTTGTAGACAGGCTAAAGAGCCAACTAGCCTTGAAAG
AGAAGCAACAAAAGGCACTTAGTCGAGCCCTGTTGGAACTTCGGTCGGAAATGACAGCAGCAGCTGAGGA
ACGTATAATCGCTGTAACTTCTCAAAAAGAGGCAAATCTCAATGTTCAACAAGTTGTTGAGCGCCATACT
AGAGAGCTAAAGTCACAAATTGAAGATTTAAATGAAAATCTTTTAAAATTGAAAGAAGCTCTTAAAACAA
GTAAGAACAAAGAAAATTCACTAGCTGATGATTTAAATGAATTAAATAATGAACTGCAAAAAAAGCAAAA
AGCTTATAATAAAATCCTTAGAGAGAAAGATGGAATTGATCAAGAAAATGATGAACTGAGAAGACAGATT
AAAAGACTGTCCAGTGGACTGCAGAGCAAAACTTTGATAGATAACAAGCAAAGTTTAATCGATGAACTTC
AAAAGAAAGTTAAAAAACTTGAAAGCCAACTGGAAAGAAAGGTGGATGACGTAGACATAAAGCCGGTGAA
GGAAAAGAGTAGTAAAGAAGAATTAATTAGGTGGGAAGAAGGTAAGAAATGGCAAACCAAAGTAGAGGGA
CTACGAAACAGACTAAAGGAGAAGGAAGGAGAAGCCCACGGCCTGGCAAAGCAGCTGAATACCTTAAAGG
AACTTTTTGCCAAAGCTGATAAAGAGAAACTTACTTTGCAGAAGAAACTGAAAACAACAGGAATGACTGT
TGACCAGGTTTTAGGAGTGCGAGCTTTGGAATCTGAAAAAGAGTTGGAAGAGCTAAAAAAGAAAAATCTG
GACCTAGAAAATGACATATTATACATGAGGACCCAGCAGGCTCTTCCACGAGATTCTGTTGTGGAAGACT
TACATTTACAAAATAAATACCTTCAAGAAAAACTTCATACTTTAGAAAAAAAACTTTCAAAGGAGAAATA
TTCTCAGTCTTTGACTTCAGAAATAGAGTCAGATGATCACTGTCAAAAAGAACAAGAACTTCAGAAGGAA
AATTTGAAGTTGTCATCTGAAAACATCGAGCTGAAATTTCAACTTGAACAAGCAAATAAAGATTTGCCAA
GACTAAAGAATCAAGTGAAAGATTTGAAGGAAATGTGTGAATTTCTTAAGAAAGGAAAACTGGAACTTGA
GCGGAAGCTTGGTCAGGTCAGAGGGGCTGGTAGAAGTGGGAAGACAATCCCAGAACTAGAAAAAACCATT
GGGTTAATGAAGAAAGTAGTTGAAAAAGTCCAAAGAGAAAATGAACAATTGAAAAAGGCATCAGGAATAC
TGACTAGTGAAAAAATGGCTACTATTGAGGAAGAAAATAGAAACTTAAAGGCTGAACTAGAAAAGCTTAA
AGCTCACTTTGGACGTCAGTTGAGTATGCAGTTTGAATCTAAGAACAAAGGTACTGAGAAAATTGTTGCC
GAAAATGAACGGCTTCGGAAAGAACTTAAGAAAGAAATAGAAGCCTCTGAGAAACTGCGGATAGCTAAGA
ACAACTTAGAGCTGGTGAACGACAAGATGGCAGCTCAACTCGAAGAAACTGGGAAGAGACTACAGTTTGC
AGAAAGTAGAGCCCCACAGCTGGAAGGTGCTGACAGCAAGAGCTGGAAGTCAATTGTGGTCTCAAGAGTG
TATGAGACCAAGATGAAAGAGCTTGAAAGTGACATTGCCAAAAAGAATCAAAGTATCACTGACCTTAAAC
AGCTTGTAAGAGAAGCAACAGAGAGAGAACAGAAAGCTAAGAAATACACTGAAGACCTTGAACAACAGAT
TGAGATCCTCAAAAATGTTCCTGAAGGTGCCGAGACAGAGCAAGAGCTTATACGGGAACTCCAGCTTCTT
AGATTAGCCAATAATCAGATGGATAAAGAAAGGGCAGAATTAATCCATCAGATAGAAATTAACAAGGACC
AAACCAGAGCTGACAGTAGCATACCTGATTCTGATCAACTAAAGGAAAAGATAAATGACCTGGAGACACA
ACTCAGAAAGTTGGAGCTAGAAAAGCAACATTCGAAGGAGGAAGTTAAAAAGCTGAAAAAAGAACTGGAA
AATTTTGATCCTTCATTTTTTGAAGAAATTGAAGACCTGAAGTATAATTATAAGGAAGAAGTGAAAAAGA
ATATCCTATTAGAAGAGAAGCTAAAAAAACTGTCGGAACAGTTTGGATTTGAACTGCCTAGTCCTCTTGC
TGCTTCTGAACACTCGGAAGATGGAGAAAGTCCTCATAGTTTCCCTATTTATTAGTGCCCTCGTGTAACT
GCAGGTTTAAAACTATTTTATGAGTAAAAAAAGTTTCAGCTGGAAATCAAGCAGTCTCTGTGTTATAAGG
GCGAATTCCAGCACACTGGCGGCCGTTACTAGTGGATCCACCGGATCTAGATAACTGATCATAATCAGCC
ATACCACATTTGTAGAGGTTTTACTTGCTTTAAAAAACCTCCCACACCTCCCCCTGAACCTGAAACATAA
AATGAATGCAATTGTTGTTGTTAACTTGTTTATTGCAGCTTATAATGGTTACAAATAAAGCAATAGCATC
ACAAATTTCACAAATAAAGCATTTTTTTCACTGCATTCTAGTTGTGGTTTGTCCAAACTCATCAATGTAT
CTTAACGCGTAAATTGTAAGCGTTAATATTTTGTTAAAATTCGCGTTAAATTTTTGTTAAATCAGCTCAT
TTTTTAACCAATAGGCCGAAATCGGCAAAATCCCTTATAAATCAAAAGAATAGACCGAGATAGGGT
[37 nt withheld, positions 10007-10043]
AAAGAACGTGGACTCCAACGTCAAAGG
[49 nt withheld, positions 10071-10119]
T
[91 nt withheld, positions 10121-10211]
G
[124 nt withheld, positions 10213-10336]
CAGGTGGCACTTTTCGGGGAAATGTGCGCGGAACCCCTATTTGTTTATTTTTCTAAATACATTCAAATAT
GTATCCGCTCATGAGACAATAACCCTGATAAATGCTTCAATAATATTGAAAAAGGAAGAGTCCTGAGGCG
GAAAGAACCAGCTGTGGAATGTGTGTCAGTTAGGGTGTGGAAAGTCCCCAGGCTCCCCAGCAGGCAGAAG
TATGCAAAGCATGCATCTCAATTAGTCAGCAACCAGGTGTGGAAAGTCCCCAGGCTCCCCAGCAGGCAGA
AGTATGCAAAGCATGCATCTCAATTAGTCAGCAACCATAGTCCCGCCCCTAACTCCGCCCATCCCGCCCC
TAACTCCGCCCAGTTCCGCCCATTCTCCGCCCCATGGCTGACTAATTTTTTTTATTTATGCAGAGGCCGA
GGCCGCCTCGGCCTCTGAGCTATTCCAGAAGTAGTGAGGAGGCTTTTTTGGAGGCCTAGGCTTTTGCAAA
GATCGATCAAGAGACAGGATGAGGATCGTTTCGCATGATTGAACAAGATGGATTGCACGCAGGTTCTCCG
GCCGCTTGGGTGGAGAGGCTATTCGGCTATGACTGGGCACAACAGACAATCGGCTGCTCTGATGCCGCCG
TGTTCCGGCTGTCAGCGCAGGGGCGCCCGGTTCTTTTTGTCAAGACCGACCTGTCCGGTGCCCTGAATGA
ACTGCAAGACGAGGCAGCGCGGCTATCGTGGCTGGCCACGACGGGCGTTCCTTGCGCAGCTGTGCTCGAC
GTTGTCACTGAAGCGGGAAGGGACTGGCTGCTATTGGGCGAAGTGCCGGGGCAGGATCTCCTGTCATCTC
ACCTTGCTCCTGCCGAGAAAGTATCCATCATGGCTGATGCAATGCGGCGGCTGCATACGCTTGATCCGGC
TACCTGCCCATTCGACCACCAAGCGAAACATCGCATCGAGCGAGCACGTACTCGGATGGAAGCCGGTCTT
GTCGATCAGGATGATCTGGACGAAGAGCATCAGGGGCTCGCGCCAGCCGAACTGTTCGCCAGGCTCAAGG
CGAGCATGCCCGACGGCGAGGATCTCGTCGTGACCCATGGCGATGCCTGCTTGCCGAATATCATGGTGGA
AAATGGCCGCTTTTCTGGATTCATCGACTGTGGCCGGCTGGGTGTGGCGGACCGCTATCAGGACATAGCG
TTGGCTACCCGTGATATTGCTGAAGAGCTTGGCGGCGAATGGGCTGACCGCTTCCTCGTGCTTTACGGTA
TCGCCGCTCCCGATTCGCAGCGCATCGCCTTCTATCGCCTTCTTGACGAGTTCTTCTGAGCGGGACTCTG
GGGTTCGAAATGACCGACCAAGCGACGCCCAACCTGCCATCACGAGATTTCGATTCCACCGCCGCCTTCT
ATGAAAGGTTGGGCTTCGGAATCGTTTTCCGGGACGCCGGCTGGATGATCCTCCAGCGCGGGGATCTCAT
GCTGGAGTTCTTCGCCCACCCTAGGGGGAGGCTAACTGAAACACGGAAGGAGACAATACCGGAAGGAACC
CGCGCTATGACGGCAATAAAAAGACAGAATAAAACGCACGGTGTTGGGTCGTTTGTTCATAAACGCGGGG
TTCGGTCCCAGGGCTGGCACTCTGTCGATACCCCACCGAGACCCCATTGGGGCCAATACGCCCGCGTTTC
TTCCTTTTCCCCACCCCACCCCCCAAGTTCGGGTGAAGGCCCAGGGCTCGCAGCCAACGTCGGGGCGGCA
GGCCCTGCCATAGCCTCAGGTTACTCATATATACTTTAGATTGATTTAAAACTTCATTTTTAATTTAAAA
GGATCTAGGTGAAGATCCTTTTTGATAATCTCATGACCAAAATCCCTTAACGTGAGTTTTCGTTCCACTG
AGCGTCAGACCCCGTAGAAAAGATCAAAGGATCTTC
Features (pLannotate 1.2.2; 13 found; start..end, strand, type, name):
      1..589     +  rep_origin     ori: high-copy-number ColE1/pMB1/pBR322/pUC origin of replication
    764..1067    +  enhancer       CMV enhancer: human cytomegalovirus immediate early enhancer
   1068..1271    +  promoter       CMV promoter: human cytomegalovirus (CMV) immediate early promoter
   1316..2032    +  CDS            EGFP: EGFP is a basic (constitutively fluorescent) green fluorescent protein published in 1996, derived from Aequorea victoria. It is reported to be a rapidly-maturing weak dimer with moderate acid sensitivity.
   2087..9502    +  CDS            Cep290: CE290_MOUSE - Also known as Kiaa0373 From Mus musculus (Mouse).
   9646..9730    +  CDS            large T antigen (fragment): large T antigen from SV40 (simian virus 40)
   9753..9874    +  polyA_signal   SV40 poly(A) signal: SV40 polyadenylation signal
   9908..10336   -  rep_origin     f1 ori (sequence partly withheld): f1 bacteriophage origin of replication; arrow indicates direction of (+) strand synthesis
  10363..10467   +  promoter       AmpR promoter: bla
  10469..10826   +  promoter       SV40 promoter: SV40 enhancer and early promoter
  10861..11655   +  CDS            NeoR/KanR: aminoglycoside phosphotransferase from Tn5; aph(3')-II (or nptII); confers resistance to neomycin, kanamycin, and G418 (Geneticin®)
  11676..11828   +  CDS            ble (fragment): BLE_KLEPN - Experimental evidence at protein level: Swiss-Prot protein existence level 1. Binding protein with a strong affinity to the bleomycin family of antibiotics. Binds to CL990; an antimitotic-antibiotic compound. From Klebsiella pneumoniae.
  11887..11934   +  polyA_signal   HSV TK poly(A) signal: herpes simplex virus thymidine kinase polyadenylation signal (Cole and Stacy, 1985)
