[The description below was written by a language model from this plasmid's Addgene catalogue record and pLannotate feature annotations shown in this document.]
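Description:
pEGFP-mCep290 is a mammalian expression plasmid built on the Clontech pEGFP-C3 backbone, carrying mouse Cep290 (centrosomal protein 290, also known as Nphp6) fused to the C-terminus of EGFP. The sequenced construct is about 12.3 kb, of which the annotated Cep290 coding region accounts for roughly 7.4 kb; it was inserted between the XhoI and BamHI sites of the polylinker, both of which remain intact. In bacteria the plasmid replicates from a high-copy ColE1/pUC-type origin and is selected with kanamycin; an f1 origin is also present, allowing single-stranded DNA production.

Expression of the fusion is driven by the human cytomegalovirus immediate early enhancer and promoter, which gives strong constitutive transcription in most mammalian cell lines, and the transcript is terminated by the SV40 polyadenylation signal (the short large T antigen fragment annotated just upstream is simply part of that SV40-derived region). The Tn5 NeoR/KanR gene sits behind tandem bacterial (bla-type) and SV40 early promoters and is followed by the HSV TK polyadenylation signal, so the same marker provides kanamycin resistance in E. coli and G418 resistance in transfected mammalian cells. The small ble fragment is a remnant of the Tn5 sequence rather than a functional marker.

The construct produces N-terminally EGFP-tagged mouse Cep290, suited to visualising the protein's subcellular localisation by fluorescence microscopy or to detecting it through the GFP tag after transfection. It is associated with work identifying CEP290 mutations as a cause of Joubert syndrome, a context in which the centrosomal behaviour of the protein is of interest.
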