Addgene plasmid #27379: pEGFP-mCep290
Depositing lab: Joseph Gleeson. Depositing organization: University of California, San Diego (UCSD). Publication: Mutations in CEP290, which encodes a centrosomal protein, cause pleiotropic forms of Joubert syndrome. Valente EM, Silhavy JL, Brancati F, Barrano G, Krishnaswami SR, Castori M, Lancaster MA, Boltshauser E, Boccone L, Al-Gazali L, Fazzi E, Signorini S, Louie CM, Bellacchio E, Bertini E, Dallapiccola B, Gleeson JG. Nat Genet. 2006 Jun . 38(6):623-5. 10.1038/ng1805 PubMed 16682970.
Backbone
  Vector backbone: pEGFP-C3
  Backbone manufacturer: Clontech
  Backbone size w/o insert (bp): 4700
  Vector type: Mammalian Expression
Growth in bacteria
  Bacterial resistance: Kanamycin, 50 μg/mL
  Growth temperature: 37°C
  Growth strain: DH5alpha
  Copy number: Unknown
Gene/Insert
  Gene/Insert name: Cep290 (alt name: centrosomal protein 290)
  Species: M. musculus (mouse)
  Entrez Gene: Cep290 (a.k.a. BC004690, Np, Nphp6, b2b1454C, b2b1454Clo, b2b1752C, b2b1752Clo)
  Tag / fusion protein: EGFP (N terminal on insert)
  Cloning method: Restriction Enzyme; 5′ cloning site XhoI (not destroyed); 3′ cloning site BamHI (not destroyed)
  Sequencing primers: 5′ EGFP-C
Terms and licenses: Academic/Nonprofit Terms; Industry Terms: Not Available to Industry
How to cite: pEGFP-mCep290 was a gift from Joseph Gleeson (Addgene plasmid # 27379 ; http://n2t.net/addgene:27379 ; RRID:Addgene_27379)
