>Addgene plasmid #27379 | pEGFP-mCep290 | addgene partial sequence | sequence record 33699 | 27379 with EGFP-C
CTCAGATCTCGAGCGGCCGCCAGTGGGATGGATATCTGCAGAATTCGCCCTTATGCCACCTAATATAAAG
TGGAAAGAATTAATCAAAGTTGATCCAGATGACCTGCCACGGCAAGAAGAGTTAGCAGATAAATTATTGA
TATCTTTATCCAAGGTGGAAGTAAATGAACTAAAAAATGAAGACCAAGAAAACATGATACATCTATTCAG
AATTACCCAGTCTCTAATGAAGATGAAAGCCCAGGAAGTAGAGCTCGCTTTGGAAGAAGTTGAAAAGGCT
GGAGAAGAACAAGCAAAATTTGAAAATCAATTAAAGACAAAAGTAATGAAACTGGAAAATGAACTGGAGA
TGGCTCAGCAGTCTGCAGGGGGACGTGACACTCGGTTTTTACGTGACGAAATTCGCCAACTTGAGAAGCA
GCTGGAACAAAAAGATAGAGAATTAGAGGATATGGAAAAAGAATTGGATAAAGAAAAGAAGGTTAATGAA
CAATTGGCTCTTCGAAATGAGGAGGCAGAAAATGAAAACAGCAAATTAAGAAGAGAGAATGAGCAGCTTC
GGCAGGACATTATTGACTACCAGAAACAAATAGATTCACAGAAAGAATCACTTCTGTCAAGGAGAGGAGA
AGACAGTGACTACCGATCACAGTTGTCTAAAAAGAACTATGAACTTGTTCAATATCTGGACGAAATACAG
ACCTTAACAGAAGCTAATGAGAAGATTGAAGTTCAGAACCAAGAAATGAGGAAAAACCTGGAAGAGTCTG
TGCAGGAGATGGAGAAGATGACTGATGAGTACAACAGGATGAAAGCGCTTGTGCATCAGTCGGATGCT
